>Addgene plasmid #144896 | TFORF3420 | addgene full sequence | sequence record 404466 | Addgene NGS Result
TTAATGTAGTCTTATGCAATACTCTTGTAGTCTTGCAACATGGTAACGATGAGTTAGCAACATGCCTTAC
AAGGAGAGAAAAAGCACCGTGCATGCCGATTGGTGGAAGTAAGGTGGTACGATCGTGCCTTATTAGGAAG
GCAACAGACGGGTCTGACATGGATTGGACGAACCACTGAATTGCCGCATTGCAGAGATATTGTATTTAAG
TGCCTAGCTCGATACATAAACGGGTCTCTCTGGTTAGACCAGATCTGAGCCTGGGAGCTCTCTGGCTAAC
TAGGGAACCCACTGCTTAAGCCTCAATAAAGCTTGCCTTGAGTGCTTCAAGTAGTGTGTGCCCGTCTGTT
GTGTGACTCTGGTAACTAGAGATCCCTCAGACCCTTTTAGTCAGTGTGGAAAATCTCTAGCAGTGGCGCC
CGAACAGGGACTTGAAAGCGAAAGGGAAACCAGAGGAGCTCTCTCGACGCAGGACTCGGCTTGCTGAAGC
GCGCACGGCAAGAGGCGAGGGGCGGCGACTGGTGAGTACGCCAAAAATTTTGACTAGCGGAGGCTAGAAG
GAGAGAGATGGGTGCGAGAGCGTCAGTATTAAGCGGGGGAGAATTAGATCGCGATGGGAAAAAATTCGGT
TAAGGCCAGGGGGAAAGAAAAAATATAAATTAAAACATATAGTATGGGCAAGCAGGGAGCTAGAACGATT
CGCAGTTAATCCTGGCCTGTTAGAAACATCAGAAGGCTGTAGACAAATACTGGGACAGCTACAACCATCC
CTTCAGACAGGATCAGAAGAACTTAGATCATTATATAATACAGTAGCAACCCTCTATTGTGTGCATCAAA
GGATAGAGATAAAAGACACCAAGGAAGCTTTAGACAAGATAGAGGAAGAGCAAAACAAAAGTAAGACCAC
CGCACAGCAAGCGGCCGCTGATCTTCAGACCTGGAGGAGGAGATATGAGGGACAATTGGAGAAGTGAATT
ATATAAATATAAAGTAGTAAAAATTGAACCATTAGGAGTAGCACCCACCAAGGCAAAGAGAAGAGTGGTG
CAGAGAGAAAAAAGAGCAGTGGGAATAGGAGCTTTGTTCCTTGGGTTCTTGGGAGCAGCAGGAAGCACTA
TGGGCGCAGCGTCAATGACGCTGACGGTACAGGCCAGACAATTATTGTCTGGTATAGTGCAGCAGCAGAA
CAATTTGCTGAGGGCTATTGAGGCGCAACAGCATCTGTTGCAACTCACAGTCTGGGGCATCAAGCAGCTC
CAGGCAAGAATCCTGGCTGTGGAAAGATACCTAAAGGATCAACAGCTCCTGGGGATTTGGGGTTGCTCTG
GAAAACTCATTTGCACCACTGCTGTGCCTTGGAATGCTAGTTGGAGTAATAAATCTCTGGAACAGATTTG
GAATCACACGACCTGGATGGAGTGGGACAGAGAAATTAACAATTACACAAGCTTAATACACTCCTTAATT
GAAGAATCGCAAAACCAGCAAGAAAAGAATGAACAAGAATTATTGGAATTAGATAAATGGGCAAGTTTGT
GGAATTGGTTTAACATAACAAATTGGCTGTGGTATATAAAATTATTCATAATGATAGTAGGAGGCTTGGT
AGGTTTAAGAATAGTTTTTGCTGTACTTTCTATAGTGAATAGAGTTAGGCAGGGATATTCACCATTATCG
TTTCAGACCCACCTCCCAACCCCGAGGGGACCCATGCATTGCATCTCAATTAGTCAGCAACCAGGTGTGG
AAAGTCCCCAGGCTCCCCAGCAGGCAGAAGTATGCAAAGCATGCGTCTCAATTAGTCAGCAACCATAGTC
CCGCCCCTAACTCCGCCCATCCCGCCCCTAACTCCGCCCAGTTCCGCCCATTCTCCGCCCCATGGCTGAC
TAATTTTTTTTATTTATGCAGAGGCCGAGGCCGCCTCGGCCTCTGAGCTATTCCAGAAGTAGTGAGGAGG
CTTTTTTGGAGGCCTAGGCTTTTGCAAAAAGCTTTCTAGAGGTACCACCGGAGCTTACCATGACCGAGTA
CAAGCCCACGGTGCGCCTCGCCACCCGCGACGACGTCCCCAGGGCCGTACGCACCCTCGCCGCCGCGTTC
GCCGACTACCCCGCCACGCGCCACACCGTCGATCCGGACCGCCACATCGAGCGGGTCACCGAGCTGCAAG
AACTCTTCCTCACGCGCGTCGGGCTCGACATCGGCAAGGTGTGGGTCGCGGACGACGGCGCCGCCGTGGC
GGTCTGGACCACGCCGGAGAGCGTCGAAGCGGGGGCGGTGTTCGCCGAGATCGGCCCGCGCATGGCCGAG
TTGAGCGGTTCCCGGCTGGCCGCGCAGCAACAGATGGAAGGCCTCCTGGCGCCGCACCGGCCCAAGGAGC
CCGCGTGGTTCCTGGCCACCGTCGGCGTCTCGCCCGACCACCAGGGCAAGGGTCTGGGCAGCGCCGTCGT
GCTCCCCGGAGTGGAGGCGGCCGAGCGCGCCGGGGTGCCCGCCTTCCTGGAGACCTCCGCGCCCCGCAAC
CTCCCCTTCTACGAGCGGCTCGGCTTCACCGTCACCGCCGACGTCGAGGTGCCCGAAGGACCGCGCACCT
GGTGCATGACCCGCAAGCCCGGTGCCAGTTAACGAATTCTAGATCTTGAGACAAATGGCAGTATTCATCC
ACAATTTTAAAAGAAAAGGGGGGATTGGGGGGTACAGTGCAGGGGAAAGAATAGTAGACATAATAGCAAC
AGACATACAAACTAAAGAATTACAAAAACAAATTACAAAAATTCAAAATTTTCGGGTTTATTACAGGGAC
AGCAGAGATCCACTTTGGCGCCGGCTCGAGGCCTGCAGGTGCAAAGATGGATAAAGTTTTAAACAGAGAG
GAATCTTTGCAGCTAATGGACCTTCTAGGTCTTGAAAGGAGTGGGAATTGGCTCCGGTGCCCGTCAGTGG
GCAGAGCGCACATCGCCCACAGTCCCCGAGAAGTTGGGGGGAGGGGTCGGCAATTGAACCGGTGCCTAGA
GAAGGTGGCGCGGGGTAAACTGGGAAAGTGATGTCGTGTACTGGCTCCGCCTTTTTCCCGAGGGTGGGGG
AGAACCGTATATAAGTGCAGTAGTCGCCGTGAACGTTCTTTTTCGCAACGGGTTTGCCGCCAGAACACAG
GTAAGTGCCGTGTGTGGTTCCCGCGGGCCTGGCCTCTTTACGGGTTATGGCCCTTGCGTGCCTTGAATTA
CTTCCACCTGGCTGCAGTACGTGATTCTTGATCCCGAGCTTCGGGTTGGAAGTGGGTGGGAGAGTTCGAG
GCCTTGCGCTTAAGGAGCCCCTTCGCCTCGTGCTTGAGTTGAGGCCTGGCCTGGGCGCTGGGGCCGCCGC
GTGCGAATCTGGTGGCACCTTCGCGCCTGTCTCGCTGCTTTCGATAAGTCTCTAGCCATTTAAAATTTTT
GATGACCTGCTGCGACGCTTTTTTTCTGGCAAGATAGTCTTGTAAATGCGGGCCAAGATCTGCACACTGG
TATTTCGGTTTTTGGGGCCGCGGGCGGCGACGGGGCCCGTGCGTCCCAGCGCACATGTTCGGCGAGGCGG
GGCCTGCGAGCGCGGCCACCGAGAATCGGACGGGGGTAGTCTCAAGCTGGCCGGCCTGCTCTGGTGCCTG
GCCTCGCGCCGCCGTGTATCGCCCCGCCCTGGGCGGCAAGGCTGGCCCGGTCGGCACCAGTTGCGTGAGC
GGAAAGATGGCCGCTTCCCGGCCCTGCTGCAGGGAGCTCAAAATGGAGGACGCGGCGCTCGGGAGAGCGG
GCGGGTGAGTCACCCACACAAAGGAAAAGGGCCTTTCCGTCCTCAGCCGTCGCTTCATGTGACTCCACGG
AGTACCGGGCGCCGTCCAGGCACCTCGATTAGTTCTCGAGCTTTTGGAGTACGTCGTCTTTAGGTTGGGG
GGAGGGGTTTTATGCGATGGAGTTTCCCCACACTGAGTGGGTGGAGACTGAAGTTAGGCCAGCTTGGCAC
TTGATGTAATTCTCCTTGGAATTTGCCCTTTTTGAGTTTGGATCTTGGTTCATTCTCAAGCCTCAGACAG
TGGTTCAAAGTTTTTTTCTTCCATTTCAGGTGTCGTGAGGCTAGCATCGATTGATCAACAAGTTTGTACA
AAAAAGTTGGCATGGGGACTCCTCCCGGCCTGCAGACCGACTGCGAGGCGCTGCTCAGCCGCTTCCAGGA
GACGGACAGTGTACGCTTCGAGGACTTCACGGAGCTCTGGAGAAACATGAAGTTCGGGACTATCTTCTGT
GGCAGAATGAGAAATTTAGAAAAGAACATGTTTACAAAAGAAGCTTTAGCTTTGGCTTGGCGATATTTTT
TACCTCCATACACCTTCCAGATCAGAGTTGGTGCTTTGTATCTGCTATATGGATTATATAATACCCAACT
GTGTCAACCAAAACAAAAGATCAGAGTTGCCCTGAAGGATTGGGATGAAGTTTTAAAATTTCAGCAAGAT
TTAGTAAATGCACAGCATTTTGATGCAGCTTATATTTTTAGGAAGCTACGACTAGACAGAGCATTTCACT
TTACAGCAATGCCCAAATTGCTGTCATATAGGATGAAGAAAAAAATTCACCGAGCTGAAGTTACAGAAGA
ATTTAAGGACCCAAGTGATCGTGTGATGAAACTTATCACTTCTGATGTATTAGAGGAAATGCTGAATGTT
CATGATCATTATCAGAACATGAAACATGTAATTTCAGTTGATAAGTCCAAGCCAGATAAAGCCCTCAGCT
TGATAAAGGATGATTTTTTTGACAATATTAAGAACATAGTTTTGGAGCATCAGCAGTGGCACAAAGACAG
AAAGAATCCATCCTTAAAGTCAAAAACTAATGATGGAGAAGAAAAAATGGAAGGAAATTCACAAGAAACG
GAGAGATGTGAAAGGGCAGAATCATTAGCGAAAATAAAATCAAAGGCCTTTTCAGTTGTCATACAGGCAT
CCAAATCAAGAAGGCATCGTCAAGTCAAACTCGACTCTTCTGACTCTGATTCTGCATCTGGTCAAGGGCA
AGTCAAAGCAACTAGGAAAAAAGAGAAGAAAGAAAGATTGAAACCAGCAGGAAGGAAGATGTCTCTCAGA
AACAAAGGCAATGTGCAGAATATACACAAGGAAGATAAACCTTTAAGTCTGAGTATGCCTGTAATTACAG
AAGAAGAAGAGAATGAAAGTTTGAGTGGAACAGAGTTCACTGCATCCAAGAAGAGGAGAAAACACTGCCC
AACTTTCTTGTACAAAGTGGTTGATATCGGTAAGCCTATCCCTAACCCTCTCCTCGGTCTCGATTCTACG
TAGTAATGAACTAGTCCGTAACTTGAAAGTATTTCGATTTCTTGGCTTTATATATCTTGTGGAAAGGACG
AAGACATAACATAATCAAAGTATAGACGCGTTAAGTCGACAATCAACCTCTGGATTACAAAATTTGTGAA
AGATTGACTGGTATTCTTAACTATGTTGCTCCTTTTACGCTATGTGGATACGCTGCTTTAATGCCTTTGT
ATCATGCTATTGCTTCCCGTATGGCTTTCATTTTCTCCTCCTTGTATAAATCCTGGTTGCTGTCTCTTTA
TGAGGAGTTGTGGCCCGTTGTCAGGCAACGTGGCGTGGTGTGCACTGTGTTTGCTGACGCAACCCCCACT
GGTTGGGGCATTGCCACCACCTGTCAGCTCCTTTCCGGGACTTTCGCTTTCCCCCTCCCTATTGCCACGG
CGGAACTCATCGCCGCCTGCCTTGCCCGCTGCTGGACAGGGGCTCGGCTGTTGGGCACTGACAATTCCGT
GGTGTTGTCGGGGAAATCATCGTCCTTTCCTTGGCTGCTCGCCTGTGTTGCCACCTGGATTCTGCGCGGG
ACGTCCTTCTGCTACGTCCCTTCGGCCCTCAATCCAGCGGACCTTCCTTCCCGCGGCCTGCTGCCGGCTC
TGCGGCCTCTTCCGCGTCTTCGCCTTCGCCCTCAGACGAGTCGGATCTCCCTTTGGGCCGCCTCCCCGCG
TCGACTTTAAGACCAATGACTTACAAGGCAGCTGTAGATCTTAGCCACTTTTTAAAAGAAAAGGGGGGAC
TGGAAGGGCTAATTCACTCCCAACGAAGACAAGATCTGCTTTTTGCTTGTACTGGGTCTCTCTGGTTAGA
CCAGATCTGAGCCTGGGAGCTCTCTGGCTAACTAGGGAACCCACTGCTTAAGCCTCAATAAAGCTTGCCT
TGAGTGCTTCAAGTAGTGTGTGCCCGTCTGTTGTGTGACTCTGGTAACTAGAGATCCCTCAGACCCTTTT
AGTCAGTGTGGAAAATCTCTAGCAGTACGTATAGTAGTTCATGTCATCTTATTATTCAGTATTTATAACT
TGCAAAGAAATGAATATCAGAGAGTGAGAGGAACTTGTTTATTGCAGCTTATAATGGTTACAAATAAAGC
AATAGCATCACAAATTTCACAAATAAAGCATTTTTTTCACTGCATTCTAGTTGTGGTTTGTCCAAACTCA
TCAATGTATCTTATCATGTCTGGCTCTAGCTATCCCGCCCCTAACTCCGCCCATCCCGCCCCTAACTCCG
CCCAGTTCCGCCCATTCTCCGCCCCATGGCTGACTAATTTTTTTTATTTATGCAGAGGCCGAGGCCGCCT
CGGCCTCTGAGCTATTCCAGAAGTAGTGAGGAGGCTTTTTTGGAGGCCTAGGGACGTACCCAATTCGCCC
TATAGTGAGTCGTATTACGCGCGCTCACTGGCCGTCGTTTTACAACGTCGTGACTGGGAAAACCCTGGCG
TTACCCAACTTAATCGCCTTGCAGCACATCCCCCTTTCGCCAGCTGGCGTAATAGCGAAGAGGCCCGCAC
CGATCGCCCTTCCCAACAGTTGCGCAGCCTGAATGGCGAATGGG
[124 nt withheld, positions 6905-7028]
C
[91 nt withheld, positions 7030-7120]
A
[49 nt withheld, positions 7122-7170]
CCTTTGACGTTGGAGTCCACGTTCTTT
[37 nt withheld, positions 7198-7234]
ACCCTATCTCGGTCTATTCTTTTGATTTATAAGGGATTTTGCCGATTTCGGCCTATTGGTTAAAAAATGA
GCTGATTTAACAAAAATTTAACGCGAATTTTAACAAAATATTAACGCTTACAATTTAGGTGGCACTTTTC
GGGGAAATGTGCGCGGAACCCCTATTTGTTTATTTTTCTAAATACATTCAAATATGTATCCGCTCATGAG
ACAATAACCCTGATAAATGCTTCAATAATATTGAAAAAGGAAGAGTATGAGTATTCAACATTTCCGTGTC
GCCCTTATTCCCTTTTTTGCGGCATTTTGCCTTCCTGTTTTTGCTCACCCAGAAACGCTGGTGAAAGTAA
AAGATGCTGAAGATCAGTTGGGTGCACGAGTGGGTTACATCGAACTGGATCTCAACAGCGGTAAGATCCT
TGAGAGTTTTCGCCCCGAAGAACGTTTTCCAATGATGAGCACTTTTAAAGTTCTGCTATGTGGCGCGGTA
TTATCCCGTATTGACGCCGGGCAAGAGCAACTCGGTCGCCGCATACACTATTCTCAGAATGACTTGGTTG
AGTACTCACCAGTCACAGAAAAGCATCTTACGGATGGCATGACAGTAAGAGAATTATGCAGTGCTGCCAT
AACCATGAGTGATAACACTGCGGCCAACTTACTTCTGACAACGATCGGAGGACCGAAGGAGCTAACCGCT
TTTTTGCACAACATGGGGGATCATGTAACTCGCCTTGATCGTTGGGAACCGGAGCTGAATGAAGCCATAC
CAAACGACGAGCGTGACACCACGATGCCTGTAGCAATGGCAACAACGTTGCGCAAACTATTAACTGGCGA
ACTACTTACTCTAGCTTCCCGGCAACAATTAATAGACTGGATGGAGGCGGATAAAGTTGCAGGACCACTT
CTGCGCTCGGCCCTTCCGGCTGGCTGGTTTATTGCTGATAAATCTGGAGCCGGTGAGCGTGGGTCTCGCG
GTATCATTGCAGCACTGGGGCCAGATGGTAAGCCCTCCCGTATCGTAGTTATCTACACGACGGGGAGTCA
GGCAACTATGGATGAACGAAATAGACAGATCGCTGAGATAGGTGCCTCACTGATTAAGCATTGGTAACTG
TCAGACCAAGTTTACTCATATATACTTTAGATTGATTTAAAACTTCATTTTTAATTTAAAAGGATCTAGG
TGAAGATCCTTTTTGATAATCTCATGACCAAAATCCCTTAACGTGAGTTTTCGTTCCACTGAGCGTCAGA
CCCCGTAGAAAAGATCAAAGGATCTTCTTGAGATCCTTTTTTTCTGCGCGTAATCTGCTGCTTGCAAACA
AAAAAACCACCGCTACCAGCGGTGGTTTGTTTGCCGGATCAAGAGCTACCAACTCTTTTTCCGAAGGTAA
CTGGCTTCAGCAGAGCGCAGATACCAAATACTGTTCTTCTAGTGTAGCCGTAGTTAGGCCACCACTTCAA
GAACTCTGTAGCACCGCCTACATACCTCGCTCTGCTAATCCTGTTACCAGTGGCTGCTGCCAGTGGCGAT
AAGTCGTGTCTTACCGGGTTGGACTCAAGACGATAGTTACCGGATAAGGCGCAGCGGTCGGGCTGAACGG
GGGGTTCGTGCACACAGCCCAGCTTGGAGCGAACGACCTACACCGAACTGAGATACCTACAGCGTGAGCT
ATGAGAAAGCGCCACGCTTCCCGAAGGGAGAAAGGCGGACAGGTATCCGGTAAGCGGCAGGGTCGGAACA
GGAGAGCGCACGAGGGAGCTTCCAGGGGGAAACGCCTGGTATCTTTATAGTCCTGTCGGGTTTCGCCACC
TCTGACTTGAGCGTCGATTTTTGTGATGCTCGTCAGGGGGGCGGAGCCTATGGAAAAACGCCAGCAACGC
GGCCTTTTTACGGTTCCTGGCCTTTTGCTGGCCTTTTGCTCACATGTTCTTTCCTGCGTTATCCCCTGAT
TCTGTGGATAACCGTATTACCGCCTTTGAGTGAGCTGATACCGCTCGCCGCAGCCGAACGACCGAGCGCA
GCGAGTCAGTGAGCGAGGAAGCGGAAGAGCGCCCAATACGCAAACCGCCTCTCCCCGCGCGTTGGCCGAT
TCATTAATGCAGCTGGCACGACAGGTTTCCCGACTGGAAAGCGGGCAGTGAGCGCAACGCAATTAATGTG
AGTTAGCTCACTCATTAGGCACCCCAGGCTTTACACTTTATGCTTCCGGCTCGTATGTTGTGTGGAATTG
TGAGCGGATAACAATTTCACACAGGAAACAGCTATGACCATGATTACGCCAAGCGCGCAATTAACCCTCA
CTAAAGGGAACAAAAGCTGGAGCTGCAAGC
Features (pLannotate 1.2.2; 34 found; start..end, strand, type, name):
      5..231     +  promoter       RSV promoter: Rous sarcoma virus enhancer/promoter
    232..412     +  LTR            5' LTR (truncated): truncated 5' long terminal repeat (LTR) from HIV-1
    459..584     +  misc_feature   HIV-1 Ψ: packaging signal of human immunodeficiency virus type 1
    568..931     +  CDS            HIV-1 gag (fragment): gag protein from human immunodeficiency virus 1; gag
   1077..1310    +  misc_feature   RRE: The Rev response element (RRE) of HIV-1 allows for Rev-dependent mRNA export from the nucleus to the cytoplasm.
   1687..1713    +  CDS            Rev (fragment): human immunodeficiency virus 1 (HIV-1) Rev protein; rev; enhances nuclear export of unspliced and incompletely spliced viral mRNAs
   1720..1743    +  promoter       SV40 promoter (fragment): SV40 early promoter
   1744..1815    +  promoter       SV40 promoter (fragment): SV40 enhancer and early promoter
   1839..1974    +  rep_origin     SV40 ori: SV40 origin of replication
   2020..2616    +  CDS            PuroR (fragment): puromycin N-acetyltransferase; pac from Streptomyces; confers resistance to puromycin
   2665..2782    +  misc_feature   cPPT/CTS: central polypurine tract and central termination sequence of HIV-1
   2847..2913    +  CDS            small t antigen (fragment): SV40 (simian virus 40) small t antigen
   2920..4098    +  promoter       EF-1α promoter: strong constitutive promoter for human elongation factor EF-1α
   4119..4136    +  protein_bind   attB1 (fragment): mutant version of attB; core recombination site for the Gateway® BP reaction BP Clonase™
   4142..5245    +  CDS            SNAPC1: SNPC1_HUMAN - Also known as SNAP43. Experimental evidence at protein level: Swiss-Prot protein existence level 1. Part of the SNAPc complex required for the transcription of both RNA polymerase II and III small-nuclear RNA genes. Binds to the proximal sequence element (PSE), a non-TATA-box basal promoter element common to these 2 types of genes. Recruits TBP and BRF2 to the U6 snRNA TATA box. From Homo sapiens (Human).
   5248..5271    -  protein_bind   attB2: mutant version of attB; recombination site for the Gateway® BP reaction BP Clonase™
   5279..5320    +  CDS            V5 tag: epitope tag from simian virus 5
   5336..5389    +  promoter       U6 promoter (fragment): RNA polymerase III promoter for human U6 snRNA
   5431..6019    +  misc_feature   WPRE: woodchuck hepatitis virus posttranscriptional regulatory element
   6070..6089    +  misc_feature   cPPT/CTS (fragment): central polypurine tract and central termination sequence of HIV-1
   6091..6324    +  LTR            3' LTR (ΔU3): self-inactivating 3' long terminal repeat (LTR) from HIV-1
   6402..6523    +  polyA_signal   SV40 poly(A) signal: SV40 polyadenylation signal
   6563..6698    +  rep_origin     SV40 ori: SV40 origin of replication
   6719..6737    -  promoter       T7 promoter: promoter for bacteriophage T7 RNA polymerase
   6745..6900    +  CDS            lacZα (fragment): LacZα fragment of β-galactosidase; lacZ fragment
   6905..7333    +  rep_origin     f1 ori (sequence partly withheld): f1 bacteriophage origin of replication; arrow indicates direction of (+) strand synthesis
   7386..7490    +  promoter       AmpR promoter: bla
   7491..8351    +  CDS            AmpR: β-lactamase; bla; confers resistance to ampicillin, carbenicillin, and related antibiotics
   8522..9110    +  rep_origin     ori: high-copy-number ColE1/pMB1/pBR322/pUC origin of replication
   9293..9385    +  CDS            lacI (fragment): lac repressor; lacI; The lac repressor binds to the lac operator to inhibit transcription in E. coli. This inhibition can be relieved by adding lactose or isopropyl-β-D-thiogalactopyranoside (IPTG).
   9398..9419    +  protein_bind   CAP binding site: CAP binding activates transcription in the presence of cAMP. E. coli catabolite activator protein
   9434..9464    +  promoter       lac promoter: promoter for the E. coli lac operon
   9472..9488    +  protein_bind   lac operator: The lac repressor binds to the lac operator to inhibit transcription in E. coli. This inhibition can be relieved by adding lactose or isopropyl-β-D-thiogalactopyranoside (IPTG). lac repressor encoded by lacI
   9533..9551    +  promoter       T3 promoter: promoter for bacteriophage T3 RNA polymerase
