[The description below was written by a language model from this plasmid's Addgene catalogue record and pLannotate feature annotations shown in this document.]
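Description:
TFORF3420 is a third-generation-style, self-inactivating lentiviral expression plasmid built on the pLX_TRC317 backbone for overexpressing human SNAPC1 (also called SNAP43 or PTFgamma) in mammalian cells. It belongs to a barcoded transcription factor ORF collection in which each clone carries a unique 24-bp barcode, so that individual factors can be identified by sequencing in pooled overexpression screens. In bacteria the roughly 9.6 kb plasmid is maintained through a high-copy ColE1/pUC-type origin with ampicillin resistance. An f1 origin and residual lac/T7/T3 cloning-vector elements are also present. The depositor notes that the plasmid can recombine, as is common for LTR-containing vectors.

The viral genome is transcribed from an RSV promoter fused to a truncated HIV-1 5' LTR and includes the Ψ packaging signal, a gag fragment, the RRE for Rev-dependent export, a cPPT/CTS, and a ΔU3 3' LTR followed by an SV40 polyadenylation signal. Within this unit, an SV40 promoter drives the puromycin N-acetyltransferase gene for selecting transduced cells. Downstream, the EF-1α promoter drives the SNAPC1 ORF, which was inserted by Gateway cloning and is flanked by attB1 and attB2 sites. The ORF reads through attB2 into a C-terminal V5 epitope tag for detecting the protein. A WPRE after the cassette enhances transcript stability and expression. The feature table does not annotate the barcode itself. A short U6 promoter fragment lies between the V5 tag and the WPRE, but the record does not explain its role. SNAPC1 encodes a subunit of the SNAPc complex, which binds the proximal sequence element of small nuclear RNA genes transcribed by RNA polymerases II and III.
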