Addgene plasmid #144896: TFORF3420
Purpose: Lentiviral vector for overexpressing transcription factor ORFs with unique 24-bp barcodes. Barcodes facilitate identification of transcription factors in pooled screens.
Depositing lab: Feng Zhang. Depositing organization: Broad Institute. Publication: A transcription factor atlas of directed differentiation. Joung J, Ma S, Tay T, Geiger-Schuller KR, Kirchgatterer PC, Verdine VK, Guo B, Arias-Garcia MA, Allen WE, Singh A, Kuksenko O, Abudayyeh OO, Gootenberg JS, Fu Z, Macrae RK, Buenrostro JD, Regev A, Zhang F. Cell. 2023 Jan 5;186(1):209-229.e26. doi: 10.1016/j.cell.2022.11.026. PubMed 36608654.
Backbone
  Vector backbone: pLX_TRC317
  Backbone manufacturer: Broad Institute Genetic Perturbation Platform
  Backbone size w/o insert (bp): 8264
  Vector type: Mammalian Expression, Lentiviral
  Selectable markers: Puromycin
Growth in bacteria
  Bacterial resistance: Ampicillin, 100 μg/mL
  Growth temperature: 37°C
  Growth strain: NEB Stable
  Copy number: High Copy
Gene/Insert
  Gene/Insert name: SNAPC1
  Species: H. sapiens (human)
  Insert size (bp): 1310
  Entrez Gene: SNAPC1 (a.k.a. PTFgamma, SNAP43)
  Promoter: EF1a
  Tag / fusion protein: V5 (C terminal on insert)
  Cloning method: Gateway Cloning
  Sequencing primers: 5′ GGGTGGAGACTGAAGTTAGGCCAG; 3′ CACATAGCGTAAAAGGAGCAACATAG
Resource information
  A portion of this plasmid was derived from a plasmid made by: Broad Institute Genetic Perturbation Platform
Terms and licenses: Academic/Nonprofit Terms; Industry Terms: Not Available to Industry
Depositor comments: NM_003082.3 Please test multiple small colonies in case of plasmid recombination. To make this collection available in a timely manner, a portion of this collection was not fully sequenced by Addgene. If an Addgene verified full plasmid sequence is not available, please contact us prior to placing an order to request the full sequence.
How to cite: TFORF3420 was a gift from Feng Zhang (Addgene plasmid # 144896 ; http://n2t.net/addgene:144896 ; RRID:Addgene_144896)
