>Addgene plasmid #144896 | TFORF3420 | depositor partial sequence | sequence record 286803 | Insert
ATCGATTGATCAACAAGTTTGTACAAAAAAGTTGGCATGGGGACTCCTCCCGGCCTGCAGACCGACTGCG
AGGCGCTGCTCAGCCGCTTCCAGGAGACGGACAGTGTACGCTTCGAGGACTTCACGGAGCTCTGGAGAAA
CATGAAGTTCGGGACTATCTTCTGTGGCAGAATGAGAAATTTAGAAAAGAACATGTTTACAAAAGAAGCT
TTAGCTTTGGCTTGGCGATATTTTTTACCTCCATACACCTTCCAGATCAGAGTTGGTGCTTTGTATCTGC
TATATGGATTATATAATACCCAACTGTGTCAACCAAAACAAAAGATCAGAGTTGCCCTGAAGGATTGGGA
TGAAGTTTTAAAATTTCAGCAAGATTTAGTAAATGCACAGCATTTTGATGCAGCTTATATTTTTAGGAAG
CTACGACTAGACAGAGCATTTCACTTTACAGCAATGCCCAAATTGCTGTCATATAGGATGAAGAAAAAAA
TTCACCGAGCTGAAGTTACAGAAGAATTTAAGGACCCAAGTGATCGTGTGATGAAACTTATCACTTCTGA
TGTATTAGAGGAAATGCTGAATGTTCATGATCATTATCAGAACATGAAACATGTAATTTCAGTTGATAAG
TCCAAGCCAGATAAAGCCCTCAGCTTGATAAAGGATGATTTTTTTGACAATATTAAGAACATAGTTTTGG
AGCATCAGCAGTGGCACAAAGACAGAAAGAATCCATCCTTAAAGTCAAAAACTAATGATGGAGAAGAAAA
AATGGAAGGAAATTCACAAGAAACGGAGAGATGTGAAAGGGCAGAATCATTAGCGAAAATAAAATCAAAG
GCCTTTTCAGTTGTCATACAGGCATCCAAATCAAGAAGGCATCGTCAAGTCAAACTCGACTCTTCTGACT
CTGATTCTGCATCTGGTCAAGGGCAAGTCAAAGCAACTAGGAAAAAAGAGAAGAAAGAAAGATTGAAACC
AGCAGGAAGGAAGATGTCTCTCAGAAACAAAGGCAATGTGCAGAATATACACAAGGAAGATAAACCTTTA
AGTCTGAGTATGCCTGTAATTACAGAAGAAGAAGAGAATGAAAGTTTGAGTGGAACAGAGTTCACTGCAT
CCAAGAAGAGGAGAAAACACTGCCCAACTTTCTTGTACAAAGTGGTTGATATCGGTAAGCCTATCCCTAA
CCCTCTCCTCGGTCTCGATTCTACGTAGTAATGAACTAGTCCGTAACTTGAAAGTATTTCGATTTCTTGG
CTTTATATATCTTGTGGAAAGGACGAAGACATAACATAATCAAAGTATAG
