>Addgene plasmid #144896 | TFORF3420 | depositor partial sequence | sequence record 286804 | Barcode
AGACATAACATAATCAAAGTATAG
